>Addgene plasmid #43154 | I-GTTT | depositor partial sequence | sequence record 58419 | I-GTTT sequence 424 bps
CGTCTCCTGACCCCAGAGCAGGTCGTGGCAATCGCGAGCAATAACGGCGGAAAACAGGCTTTGGAAACGG
TGCAGAGGCTCCTTCCAGTGCTGTGCCAAGCGCACGGACTCACCCCGGAGCAGGTCGTGGCCATTGCCTC
GAATGGAGGGGGCAAACAGGCGTTGGAAACCGTACAACGATTGCTGCCGGTGCTGTGCCAAGCGCACGGC
CTCACCCCAGAGCAGGTCGTGGCCATTGCCTCGAATGGAGGGGGCAAACAGGCGTTGGAAACCGTACAAC
GATTGCTGCCGGTGCTGTGCCAAGCGCACGGATTAACCCCAGAGCAGGTCGTGGCCATTGCCTCGAATGG
AGGGGGCAAACAGGCGTTGGAAACCGTACAACGATTGCTGCCGGTGCTGTGCCAAGCGCACGGCTTAAGA
GACG
