>Addgene plasmid #43154 | I-GTTT | addgene partial sequence | sequence record 62086 | M13-F20 5'-TGTAAAACGACGGCCAGT-3'
CTATAGGGCGAATTGGGCCCTCTAGATGCATGCTCGAGCGGCCGCCAGTGTGATGGATATCTGCAGAATT
CGCCCTTATATAGATGCCGTCCTAGCGCGTCTCCTGACCCCAGAGCAGGTCGTGGCAATCGCGAGCAATA
ACGGCGGAAAACAGGCTTTGGAAACGGTGCAGAGGCTCCTTCCAGTGCTGTGCCAAGCGCACGGACTCAC
CCCGGAGCAGGTCGTGGCCATTGCCTCGAATGGAGGGGGCAAACAGGCGTTGGAAACCGTACAACGATTG
CTGCCGGTGCTGTGCCAAGCGCACGGCCTCACCCCAGAGCAGGTCGTGGCCATTGCCTCGAATGGAGGGG
GCAAACAGGCGTTGGAAACCGTACAACGATTGCTGCCGGTGCTGTGCCAAGCGCACGGATTAACCCCAGA
GCAGGTCGTGGCCATTGCCTCGAATGGAGGGGGCAAACAGGCGTTGGAAACCGTACAACGATTGCTGCCG
GTGCTGTGCCAAGCGCACGGCTTAAGAGACGTGGGCACAGGAAAGATACTTAAGGGCGAATTCCAGCACA
CTGGCGGCCGTTACTAGTGGATCCGAGCTCGGTACCAAGCTTGATGCATAGCTTGAGTATTCTATAGTGT
CACCTAAATAGCTTGGCGTAATCATGGTCATAGCTGTTTCCTGTGTGAAATTGTTATCCGCTCACAATTC
CACACAACATACGAGCCGGAAGCATAAAGTGTAAAGCCTGGGGTGCCTAATGAGTGAGCTAACTCACATT
AATTGCGTTGCGCTCACTGCCCGCTTTCCAGTCGGGAAACCTGTCGTGCCAGCTGCATTAATGAATCGGC
CAACGCGCGGGGAGAGGCGGTTTGCGTATTGGGCGCTCTTCCGCTTCCTCGCTCACTGACTCGCTGCGCT
CGG
