[The description below was written by a language model from this plasmid's Addgene catalogue record.]
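Description:
I-GTTT is a bacterial cloning plasmid built on the commercial pCRII-TOPO backbone (about 4.0 kb without insert), carrying a 424 bp synthetic insert introduced by TOPO cloning. It is a high-copy plasmid maintained in E. coli and is selectable with both ampicillin and kanamycin, reflecting the two resistance markers of the pCRII-TOPO vector. The insert sits in the TOPO cloning site and can be read from the flanking T7 and M13 reverse primer sites. No feature table is provided, so the exact layout of origins, promoters and markers cannot be confirmed beyond what is standard for this backbone.

The record does not describe the insert's content beyond its name and synthetic origin. The associated publication reports a TALEN genome-editing system for generating human stem cell-based disease models, and the name suggests that this plasmid is one member of a library of pre-assembled TALE repeat modules, with "GTTT" plausibly denoting the four-nucleotide DNA target recognised by the encoded repeats and "I" plausibly indicating the position of that module within the assembled array. An insert of about 424 bp is consistent with roughly four TALE repeats of about 34 amino acids each, but this interpretation is inferred from the name and size, not stated in the record.

As a cloning-only vector with no recorded mammalian expression elements, I-GTTT is most likely a storage and source plasmid from which the module is taken and combined with other modules to build full-length TALE arrays in a separate nuclease expression vector.
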