Addgene plasmid #43154: I-GTTT
Depositing lab: Chad Cowan & Kiran Musunuru. Depositing organization: Harvard University. Publication: A TALEN Genome-Editing System for Generating Human Stem Cell-Based Disease Models. Ding Q, Lee YK, Schaefer EA, Peters DT, Veres A, Kim K, Kuperwasser N, Motola DL, Meissner TB, Hendriks WT, Trevisan M, Gupta RM, Moisan A, Banks E, Friesen M, Schinzel RT, Xia F, Tang A, Xia Y, Figueroa E, Wann A, Ahfeldt T, Daheron L, Zhang F, Rubin LL, Peng LF, Chung RT, Musunuru K, Cowan CA. Cell Stem Cell. 2012 Dec 12. pii: S1934-5909(12)00645-5. doi: 10.1016/j.stem.2012.11.011. PubMed 23246482.
Backbone
  Vector backbone: pCRII-TOPO
  Backbone manufacturer: Invitrogen
  Backbone size w/o insert (bp): 3973
  Vector type: Bacterial Cloning
Growth in bacteria
  Bacterial resistance: Ampicillin and Kanamycin, 100 & 50 μg/mL
  Growth temperature: 37°C
  Growth strain: Top10
  Copy number: High Copy
Gene/Insert
  Gene/Insert name: I-GTTT
  Species: Synthetic
  Insert size (bp): 424
  Cloning method: TOPO Cloning
  Sequencing primers: 5′ T7; 3′ M13-rev
Terms and licenses: Academic/Nonprofit Terms; Industry Terms: Not Available to Industry
How to cite: I-GTTT was a gift from Chad Cowan & Kiran Musunuru (Addgene plasmid # 43154 ; http://n2t.net/addgene:43154 ; RRID:Addgene_43154)
